Addgene plasmid #153991: SARS_COV2_orf9c_HA_BASU
Purpose: Express Orf9c gene along with HA and BASU
Depositing lab: Paul Khavari. Depositing organization: Stanford University. Publication: The proximal proteome of 17 SARS-CoV-2 proteins links to disrupted antiviral signaling and host translation. Meyers JM, Ramanathan M, Shanderson RL, Beck A, Donohue L, Ferguson I, Guo MG, Rao DS, Miao W, Reynolds D, Yang X, Zhao Y, Yang YY, Blish C, Wang Y, Khavari PA. PLoS Pathog. 2021 Oct 1;17(10):e1009412. doi: 10.1371/journal.ppat.1009412. PubMed 34597346.
Backbone
  Vector backbone: EF1-alpha-promoter
  Vector type: Mammalian Expression, Lentiviral
Growth in bacteria
  Bacterial resistance: Ampicillin, 100 μg/mL
  Growth temperature: 37°C
  Growth strain: NEB Stable
  Copy number: High Copy
Gene/Insert
  Gene/Insert name: orf9c
  Species: Severe acute respiratory syndrome coronavirus 2
  Cloning method: Restriction Enzyme; 5′ cloning site Unknown (unknown if destroyed); 3′ cloning site Unknown (unknown if destroyed)
  Sequencing primers: 5′ EF1a-F
Terms and licenses: Academic/Nonprofit Terms; Industry Terms: Not Available to Industry
How to cite: SARS_COV2_orf9c_HA_BASU was a gift from Paul Khavari (Addgene plasmid # 153991 ; http://n2t.net/addgene:153991 ; RRID:Addgene_153991)
