[The description below was written by a language model from this plasmid's Addgene catalogue record and pLannotate feature annotations shown in this document.]
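Description:
SARS_COV2_orf9c_HA_BASU is an HIV-1-based lentiviral vector for mammalian expression of the SARS-CoV-2 accessory protein Orf9c fused to an HA epitope and the proximity biotin ligase BASU. It is propagated in E. coli through a high-copy ColE1/pUC-type origin with ampicillin selection (AmpR under its own bla promoter). The viral framework comprises LTR sequences at both ends of the transfer cassette (both annotated as truncated 5' LTRs, each adjoined by nef-derived sequence), the Ψ packaging signal with a gag fragment, the Rev response element for Rev-dependent nuclear export of the genomic RNA, the cPPT/CTS element, and a WPRE upstream of the 3' LTR to enhance transcript expression. Residual lac promoter/operator sequences and an SV40 poly(A) signal lie in the plasmid backbone.

The payload is driven by the human EF-1α core promoter with parts of its intron A. According to the feature table, the open reading frame begins with an HA tag (detected as a fragment of a 3xHA annotation), followed by a Bacillus subtilis birA-derived sequence corresponding to BASU. After this comes a coding region matched by homology to the SARS-CoV protein Y14, which corresponds to the recorded orf9c insert. The viral protein thus appears to sit at the C-terminal end of the fusion. An EMCV IRES then directs translation of puromycin N-acetyltransferase from the same transcript, so that transduced cells can be selected with puromycin.

In the presence of biotin, the ligase moiety labels proteins near Orf9c, which can then be captured and identified. This fits the associated study, which mapped the proximal proteomes of 17 SARS-CoV-2 proteins in host cells.
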