Features (pLannotate 1.2.2; 26 found; start..end, strand, type, name):
    377..634     +  LTR            5' LTR (truncated): truncated 5' long terminal repeat (LTR) from HIV-1
    681..806     +  misc_feature   HIV-1 Ψ: packaging signal of human immunodeficiency virus type 1
    790..1128    +  CDS            HIV-1 gag (fragment): gag protein from human immunodeficiency virus 1; gag
   1303..1536    +  misc_feature   RRE: The Rev response element (RRE) of HIV-1 allows for Rev-dependent mRNA export from the nucleus to the cytoplasm.
   1913..2013    +  CDS            Rev (fragment): human immunodeficiency virus 1 (HIV-1) Rev protein; rev; enhances nuclear export of unspliced and incompletely spliced viral mRNAs
   2028..2143    +  misc_feature   cPPT/CTS: central polypurine tract and central termination sequence of HIV-1 (lacking the first T)
   2356..2567    +  promoter       EF-1α core promoter: core promoter for human elongation factor EF-1α
   2568..2681    +  intron         EF-1α intron A (fragment): intron upstream of the start codon of human EF-1α
   3307..3510    +  intron         EF-1α intron A: truncated intron upstream of the start codon of human EF-1α
   3553..3578    +  CDS            3xHA (fragment): three tandem HA epitope tags
   3580..4356    +  CDS            birA (fragment): BIRA_BACSU - Experimental evidence at protein level: Swiss-Prot protein existence level 1. Acts both as a biotin--[acetyl-CoA-carboxylase] ligase and a repressor. From Bacillus subtilis (strain 168).
   4402..4608    +  CDS            Y14_SARS: Experimental evidence at protein level: Swiss-Prot protein existence level 1. From Severe acute respiratory syndrome coronavirus (SARS-CoV).
   4740..5202    +  misc_feature   IRES: internal ribosome entry site (IRES) of the encephalomyocarditis virus (EMCV)
   5235..5832    +  CDS            PuroR (fragment): puromycin N-acetyltransferase; pac from Streptomyces alboniger; confers resistance to puromycin
   5848..6436    +  misc_feature   WPRE: woodchuck hepatitis virus posttranscriptional regulatory element
   6453..6971    +  CDS            nef (fragment): NEF_HV1BR - Experimental evidence at protein level: Swiss-Prot protein existence level 1. Extracellular Nef protein targets CD4(+) T-lymphocytes for apoptosis by interacting with CXCR4 surface receptors (PubMed:14990729). From Human immunodeficiency virus type 1 group M subtype B (isolate BRU/LAI) (HIV-1).
   7019..7276    +  LTR            5' LTR (truncated): truncated 5' long terminal repeat (LTR) from HIV-1
   7428..7444    -  protein_bind   lac operator: The lac repressor binds to the lac operator to inhibit transcription in E. coli. This inhibition can be relieved by adding lactose or isopropyl-β-D-thiogalactopyranoside (IPTG). lac repressor encoded by lacI
   7452..7482    -  promoter       lac promoter: promoter for the E. coli lac operon
   7497..7518    -  protein_bind   CAP binding site: CAP binding activates transcription in the presence of cAMP. E. coli catabolite activator protein
   7531..7623    -  CDS            lacI (fragment): lac repressor; lacI; The lac repressor binds to the lac operator to inhibit transcription in E. coli. This inhibition can be relieved by adding lactose or isopropyl-β-D-thiogalactopyranoside (IPTG).
   7806..8394    -  rep_origin     ori: high-copy-number ColE1/pMB1/pBR322/pUC origin of replication
   8565..9425    -  CDS            AmpR: β-lactamase; bla; confers resistance to ampicillin, carbenicillin, and related antibiotics
   9426..9530    -  promoter       AmpR promoter: bla
   9578..9712    +  polyA_signal   SV40 poly(A) signal: SV40 polyadenylation signal
   9879..329     +  CDS            nef (fragment) (across the origin): NEF_HV1BR - Experimental evidence at protein level: Swiss-Prot protein existence level 1. Extracellular Nef protein targets CD4(+) T-lymphocytes for apoptosis by interacting with CXCR4 surface receptors (PubMed:14990729). From Human immunodeficiency virus type 1 group M subtype B (isolate BRU/LAI) (HIV-1).
>Addgene plasmid #153991 | SARS_COV2_orf9c_HA_BASU | addgene full sequence | sequence record 300155 | Addgene NGS Result
TGGAAGGGCTAATTCACTCCCAAAGAAGACAAGATATCCTTGATCTGTGGATCTACCACACACAAGGCTA
CTTCCCTGATTAGCAGAACTACACACCAGGGCCAGGGGTCAGATATCCACTGACCTTTGGATGGTGCTAC
AAGCTAGTACCAGTTGAGCCAGATAAGGTAGAAGAGGCCAATAAAGGAGAGAACACCAGCTTGTTACACC
CTGTGAGCCTGCATGGGATGGATGACCCGGAGAGAGAAGTGTTAGAGTGGAGGTTTGACAGCCGCCTAGC
ATTTCATCACGTGGCCCGAGAGCTGCATCCGGAGTACTTCAAGAACTGCTGATATCGAGCTTGCTACAAG
GGACTTTCCGCTGGGGACTTTCCAGGGAGGCGTGGCCTGGGCGGGACTGGGGAGTGGCGAGCCCTCAGAT
CCTGCATATAAGCAGCTGCTTTTTGCCTGTACTGGGTCTCTCTGGTTAGACCAGATCTGAGCCTGGGAGC
TCTCTGGCTAACTAGGGAACCCACTGCTTAAGCCTCAATAAAGCTTGCCTTGAGTGCTTCAAGTAGTGTG
TGCCCGTCTGTTGTGTGACTCTGGTAACTAGAGATCCCTCAGACCCTTTTAGTCAGTGTGGAAAATCTCT
AGCAGTGGCGCCCGAACAGGGACTTGAAAGCGAAAGGGAAACCAGAGGAGCTCTCTCGACGCAGGACTCG
GCTTGCTGAAGCGCGCACGGCAAGAGGCGAGGGGCGGCGACTGGTGAGTACGCCAAAAATTTTGACTAGC
GGAGGCTAGAAGGAGAGAGATGGGTGCGAGAGCGTCAGTATTAAGCGGGGGAGAATTAGATCGCGATGGG
AAAAAATTCGGTTAAGGCCAGGGGGAAAGAAAAAATATAAATTAAAACATATAGTATGGGCAAGCAGGGA
GCTAGAACGATTCGCAGTTAATCCTGGCCTGTTAGAAACATCAGAAGGCTGTAGACAAATACTGGGACAG
CTACAACCATCCCTTCAGACAGGATCAGAAGAACTTAGATCATTATATAATACAGTAGCAACCCTCTATT
GTGTGCATCAAAGGATAGAGATAAAAGACACCAAGGAAGCTTTAGACAAGATAGAGGAAGAGCAAAACAA
AAGTAAGACCACCGCACAGCAAGCGGCCGGCCGCTGATCTTCAGACCTGGAGGAGGAGATATGAGGGACA
ATTGGAGAAGTGAATTATATAAATATAAAGTAGTAAAAATTGAACCATTAGGAGTAGCACCCACCAAGGC
AAAGAGAAGAGTGGTGCAGAGAGAAAAAAGAGCAGTGGGAATAGGAGCTTTGTTCCTTGGGTTCTTGGGA
GCAGCAGGAAGCACTATGGGCGCAGCGTCAATGACGCTGACGGTACAGGCCAGACAATTATTGTCTGGTA
TAGTGCAGCAGCAGAACAATTTGCTGAGGGCTATTGAGGCGCAACAGCATCTGTTGCAACTCACAGTCTG
GGGCATCAAGCAGCTCCAGGCAAGAATCCTGGCTGTGGAAAGATACCTAAAGGATCAACAGCTCCTGGGG
ATTTGGGGTTGCTCTGGAAAACTCATTTGCACCACTGCTGTGCCTTGGAATGCTAGTTGGAGTAATAAAT
CTCTGGAACAGATTTGGAATCACACGACCTGGATGGAGTGGGACAGAGAAATTAACAATTACACAAGCTT
AATACACTCCTTAATTGAAGAATCGCAAAACCAGCAAGAAAAGAATGAACAAGAATTATTGGAATTAGAT
AAATGGGCAAGTTTGTGGAATTGGTTTAACATAACAAATTGGCTGTGGTATATAAAATTATTCATAATGA
TAGTAGGAGGCTTGGTAGGTTTAAGAATAGTTTTTGCTGTACTTTCTATAGTGAATAGAGTTAGGCAGGG
ATATTCACCATTATCGTTTCAGACCCACCTCCCAACCCCGAGGGGACCCGACAGGCCCGAAGGAATAGAA
GAAGAAGGTGGAGAGAGAGACAGAGACAGATCCATTCGATTAGTGAACGGATCTCGACGGTATCGCCTTT
AAAAGAAAAGGGGGGATTGGGGGGTACAGTGCAGGGGAAAGAATAGTAGACATAATAGCAACAGACATAC
AAACTAAAGAATTACAAAAACAAATTACAAAAATTCAAAATTTTCGGGTTTATTACAGGGACAGCAGAGA
TCCAGTTTATCGATGAGTAATTCATACAAAAGGACTCGCCCCTGCCTTGGGGAATCCCAGGGACCGTCGT
TAAACTCCCACTAACGTAGAACCCAGAGATCGCTGCGTTCCCGCCCCCTCACCCGCCCGCTCTCGTCATC
ACTGAGGTGGAGAAGAGCATGCGTGAGGCTCCGGTGCCCGTCAGTGGGCAGAGCGCACATCGCCCACAGT
CCCCGAGAAGTTGGGGGGAGGGGTCGGCAATTGAACCGGTGCCTAGAGAAGGTGGCGCGGGGTAAACTGG
GAAAGTGATGTCGTGTACTGGCTCCGCCTTTTTCCCGAGGGTGGGGGAGAACCGTATATAAGTGCAGTAG
TCGCCGTGAACGTTCTTTTTCGCAACGGGTTTGCCGCCAGAACACAGGTAAGTGCCGTGTGTGGTTCCCG
CGGGCCTGGCCTCTTTACGGGTTATGGCCCTTGCGTGCCTTGAATTACTTCCACGCCCCTGGCTGCAGTA
CGTGATTCTTGATCCCGAGCTTCGGGTTGGAAGTGGGTGGGAGAGTTCGAGGCCTTGCGCTTAAGGAGCC
CCTTCGCCTCGTGCTTGAGTTGAGGCCTGGCTTGGGCGCTGGGGCCGCCGCGTGCGAATCTGGTGGCACC
TTCGCGCCTGTCTCGCTGCTTTCGATAAGTCTCTAGCCATTTAAAATTTTTGATGACCTGCTGCGACGCT
TTTTTTCTGGCAAGATAGTCTTGTAAATGCGGGCCAAGATCTGCACACTGGTATTTCGGTTTTTGGGGCC
GCGGGCGGCGACGGGGCCCGTGCGTCCCAGCGCACATGTTCGGCGAGGCGGGGCCTGCGAGCGCGGCCAC
CGAGAATCGGACGGGGGTAGTCTCAAGCTGGCCGGCCTGCTCTGGTGCCTGGCCTCGCGCCGCCGTGTAT
CGCCCCGCCCTGGGCGGCAAGGCTGGCCCGGTCGGCACCAGTTGCGTGAGCGGAAAGATGGCCGCTTCCC
GGCCCTGCTGCAGGGAGCTCAAAATGGAGGACGCGGCGCTCGGGAGAGCGGGCGGGTGAGTCACCCACAC
AAAGGAAAAGGGCCTTTCCGTCCTCAGCCGTCGCTTCATGTGACTCCACGGAGTACCGGGCGCCGTCCAG
GCACCTCGATTAGTTCTCGAGCTTTTGGAGTACGTCGTCTTTAGGTTGGGGGGAGGGGTTTTATGCGATG
GAGTTTCCCCACACTGAGTGGGTGGAGACTGAAGTTAGGCCAGCTTGGCACTTGATGTAATTCTCCTTGG
AATTTGCCCTTTTTGAGTTTGGATCTTGGTTCATTCTCAAGCCTCAGACAGTGGTTCAAAGTTTTTTTCT
TCCATTTCAGGTGTCGTGAGGATCTATTTCCGGTGAATTCGCCGCCACCATGTACCCATACGATGTGCCT
GACTATGCTGGCAAGTTGTCTGAATCAGAGATTAGGTTTGGACTGAAAACGGAGGTGATGGGCCAACATC
TTATCTATCACGATGTTTTGTCCAGCACACAAAAGACAGCCCATGAATTGGCAAATAACAATGCCCCCGA
GGGTACCCTCGTGGTTGCAGATAAACAGACAGCCGGTAGGGGCGGGATGAGCCGAGTGTGGCATTCTCAA
GAAGGAAACGGAGTATGGATGAGTTTGATATTGCGCCCGGACATTCCGCTCCAAAAGACGCCCCAACTTA
CCTTGCTGGCAGCTGTAGCGGTGGTTCAGGGAATAGAAGAGGCCGCGGGCATACAGACTGATATAAAGTG
GCCGAACGACATACTCATTAACGGGAAAAAAACAGTAGGGATACTTACCGAAATGCAAGCTGAGGAGGAT
CGAGTGCGCTCCGTGATTATTGGTATTGGCATTAATGTAAATCAGCAACCCAATGATTTCCCCGATGAGC
TCAAGGACATTGCGACGAGTCTGTCCCAGGCAGCTGGGGAAAAGATCGACAGGGCAGGTGTAATCCAGCA
TATCTTGCTTTGTTTCGAAAAGCGATACCGAGACTACATGACCCACGGTTTCACGCCCATCAAGCTCTTG
TGGGAGTCATACGCCCTCGGTATTGGCACGAACATGAGGGCGAGAACTCTCAACGGGACATTTTACGGTA
AGGCGTTGGGTATTGACGACGAAGGGGTACTTTTGTTGGAAACTAATGAAGGCATTAAGAAGATATACAG
CGCGGACATCAGCCTTAGGGGGAGCTGGTCTCACCCGCAATTTGAAAAAGGCGCTGCGGCTCTTCAATCC
TGCTATAACTTCTTGAAAGAGCAACACTGCCAAAAGGCGAGCACACAGAAAGGAGCCGAGGCAGCCGTAA
AGCCGCTTCTTGTCCCTCATCACGTTGTCGCCACAGTCCAAGAAATACAGCTTCAAGCGGCCGTTGGCGA
GCTTCTGCTCCTCGAATGGCTCGCAATGGCGGTGATGTTGTTGCTGTTGTGCTGCTGTCTTACGGATTGA
GGATCCCGCCCCTCTCCCTCCCCCCCCCCTAACGTTACTGGCCGAAGCCGCTTGGAATAAGGCCGGTGTG
CGTTTGTCTATATGTTATTTTCCACCATATTGCCGTCTTTTGGCAATGTGAGGGCCCGGAAACCTGGCCC
TGTCTTCTTGACGAGCATTCCTAGGGGTCTTTCCCCTCTCGCCAAAGGAATGCAAGGTCTGTTGAATGTC
GTGAAGGAAGCAGTTCCTCTGGAAGCTTCTTGAAGACAAACAACGTCTGTAGCGACCCTTTGCAGGCAGC
GGAACCCCCCACCTGGCGACAGGTGCCTCTGCGGCCAAAAGCCACGTGTATAAGATACACCTGCAAAGGC
GGCACAACCCCAGTGCCACGTTGTGAGTTGGATAGTTGTGGAAAGAGTCAAATGGCTCTCCTCAAGCGTA
TTCAACAAGGGGCTGAAGGATGCCCAGAAGGTACCCCATTGTATGGGATCTGATCTGGGGCCTCGGTGCA
CATGCTTTACATGTGTTTAGTCGAGGTTAAAAAAACGTCTAGGCCCCCCGAACCACGGGGACGTGGTTTT
CCTTTGAAAAACACGATGATAAGCTTGCCACAACCCACAAGGAGACGACCTTCCATGACCGAGTACAAGC
CCACGGTGCGCCTCGCCACCCGCGACGACGTCCCCCGGGCCGTACGCACCCTCGCCGCCGCGTTCGCCGA
CTACCCCGCCACGCGCCACACCGTCGACCCGGACCGCCACATCGAGCGGGTCACCGAGCTGCAAGAACTC
TTCCTCACGCGCGTCGGGCTCGACATCGGCAAGGTGTGGGTCGCGGACGACGGCGCCGCGGTGGCGGTCT
GGACCACGCCGGAGAGCGTCGAAGCGGGGGCGGTGTTCGCCGAGATCGGCCCGCGCATGGCCGAGTTGAG
CGGTTCCCGGCTGGCCGCGCAGCAACAGATGGAAGGCCTCCTGGCGCCGCACCGGCCCAAGGAGCCCGCG
TGGTTCCTGGCCACCGTCGGCGTCTCGCCCGACCACCAGGGCAAGGGTCTGGGCAGCGCCGTCGTGCTCC
CCGGAGTGGAGGCGGCCGAGCGCGCCGGGGTGCCCGCCTTCCTGGAGACCTCCGCGCCCCGCAACCTCCC
CTTCTACGAGCGGCTCGGCTTCACCGTCACCGCCGACGTCGAGGTGCCCGAAGGACCGCGCACCTGGTGC
ATGACCCGCAAGCCCGGTGCCTAGACGCGTCTGGAACAATCAACCTCTGGATTACAAAATTTGTGAAAGA
TTGACTGGTATTCTTAACTATGTTGCTCCTTTTACGCTATGTGGATACGCTGCTTTAATGCCTTTGTATC
ATGCTATTGCTTCCCGTATGGCTTTCATTTTCTCCTCCTTGTATAAATCCTGGTTGCTGTCTCTTTATGA
GGAGTTGTGGCCCGTTGTCAGGCAACGTGGCGTGGTGTGCACTGTGTTTGCTGACGCAACCCCCACTGGT
TGGGGCATTGCCACCACCTGTCAGCTCCTTTCCGGGACTTTCGCTTTCCCCCTCCCTATTGCCACGGCGG
AACTCATCGCCGCCTGCCTTGCCCGCTGCTGGACAGGGGCTCGGCTGTTGGGCACTGACAATTCCGTGGT
GTTGTCGGGGAAGCTGACGTCCTTTCCATGGCTGCTCGCCTGTGTTGCCACCTGGATTCTGCGCGGGACG
TCCTTCTGCTACGTCCCTTCGGCCCTCAATCCAGCGGACCTTCCTTCCCGCGGCCTGCTGCCGGCTCTGC
GGCCTCTTCCGCGTCTTCGCCTTCGCCCTCAGACGAGTCGGATCTCCCTTTGGGCCGCCTCCCCGCCTGG
AATTAATTCTGCAGTCGAGACCTAGAAAAACATGGAGCAATCACAAGTAGCAATACAGCAGCTACCAATG
CTGATTGTGCCTGGCTAGAAGCACAAGAGGAGGAGGAGGTGGGTTTTCCAGTCACACCTCAGGTACCTTT
AAGACCAATGACTTACAAGGCAGCTGTAGATCTTAGCCACTTTTTAAAAGAAAAGAGGGGACTGGAAGGG
CTAATTCACTCCCAACGAAGACAAGATATCCTTGATCTGTGGATCTACCACACACAAGGCTACTTCCCTG
ATTAGCAGAACTACACACCAGGGCCAGGGGTCAGATATCCACTGACCTTTGGATGGTGCTACAAGCTAGT
ACCAGTTGAGCCAGATAAGGTAGAAGAGGCCAATAAAGGAGAGAACACCAGCTTGTTACACCCTGTGAGC
CTGCATGGGATGGATGACCCGGAGAGAGAAGTGTTAGAGTGGAGGTTTGACAGCCGCCTAGCATTTCATC
ACGTGGCCCGAGAGCTGCATCCGGAGTACTTCAAGAACTGCTGATATCGAGCTTGCTACAAGGGACTTTC
CGCTGGGGACTTTCCAGGGAGGCGTGGCCTGGGCGGGACTGGGGAGTGGCGAGCCCTCAGATCCTGCATA
TAAGCAGCTGCTTTTTGCCTGTACTGGGTCTCTCTGGTTAGACCAGATCTGAGCCTGGGAGCTCTCTGGC
TAACTAGGGAACCCACTGCTTAAGCCTCAATAAAGCTTGCCTTGAGTGCTTCAAGTAGTGTGTGCCCGTC
TGTTGTGTGACTCTGGTAACTAGAGATCCCTCAGACCCTTTTAGTCAGTGTGGAAAATCTCTAGCAGTAG
TAGTTCATGTCATCTTATTATTCAGTATTTATAACTTGCAAAGAAATGAATATCAGAGAGTGAGAGGCCT
TGACATTGCTAGCGTTTACCGTCGACCTCTAGCTAGAGCTTGGCGTAATCATGGTCATAGCTGTTTCCTG
TGTGAAATTGTTATCCGCTCACAATTCCACACAACATACGAGCCGGAAGCATAAAGTGTAAAGCCTGGGG
TGCCTAATGAGTGAGCTAACTCACATTAATTGCGTTGCGCTCACTGCCCGCTTTCCAGTCGGGAAACCTG
TCGTGCCAGCTGCATTAATGAATCGGCCAACGCGCGGGGAGAGGCGGTTTGCGTATTGGGCGCTCTTCCG
CTTCCTCGCTCACTGACTCGCTGCGCTCGGTCGTTCGGCTGCGGCGAGCGGTATCAGCTCACTCAAAGGC
GGTAATACGGTTATCCACAGAATCAGGGGATAACGCAGGAAAGAACATGTGAGCAAAAGGCCAGCAAAAG
GCCAGGAACCGTAAAAAGGCCGCGTTGCTGGCGTTTTTCCATAGGCTCCGCCCCCCTGACGAGCATCACA
AAAATCGACGCTCAAGTCAGAGGTGGCGAAACCCGACAGGACTATAAAGATACCAGGCGTTTCCCCCTGG
AAGCTCCCTCGTGCGCTCTCCTGTTCCGACCCTGCCGCTTACCGGATACCTGTCCGCCTTTCTCCCTTCG
GGAAGCGTGGCGCTTTCTCATAGCTCACGCTGTAGGTATCTCAGTTCGGTGTAGGTCGTTCGCTCCAAGC
TGGGCTGTGTGCACGAACCCCCCGTTCAGCCCGACCGCTGCGCCTTATCCGGTAACTATCGTCTTGAGTC
CAACCCGGTAAGACACGACTTATCGCCACTGGCAGCAGCCACTGGTAACAGGATTAGCAGAGCGAGGTAT
GTAGGCGGTGCTACAGAGTTCTTGAAGTGGTGGCCTAACTACGGCTACACTAGAAGAACAGTATTTGGTA
TCTGCGCTCTGCTGAAGCCAGTTACCTTCGGAAAAAGAGTTGGTAGCTCTTGATCCGGCAAACAAACCAC
CGCTGGTAGCGGTGGTTTTTTTGTTTGCAAGCAGCAGATTACGCGCAGAAAAAAAGGATCTCAAGAAGAT
CCTTTGATCTTTTCTACGGGGTCTGACGCTCAGTGGAACGAAAACTCACGTTAAGGGATTTTGGTCATGA
GATTATCAAAAAGGATCTTCACCTAGATCCTTTTAAATTAAAAATGAAGTTTTAAATCAATCTAAAGTAT
ATATGAGTAAACTTGGTCTGACAGTTACCAATGCTTAATCAGTGAGGCACCTATCTCAGCGATCTGTCTA
TTTCGTTCATCCATAGTTGCCTGACTCCCCGTCGTGTAGATAACTACGATACGGGAGGGCTTACCATCTG
GCCCCAGTGCTGCAATGATACCGCGAGACCCACGCTCACCGGCTCCAGATTTATCAGCAATAAACCAGCC
AGCCGGAAGGGCCGAGCGCAGAAGTGGTCCTGCAACTTTATCCGCCTCCATCCAGTCTATTAATTGTTGC
CGGGAAGCTAGAGTAAGTAGTTCGCCAGTTAATAGTTTGCGCAACGTTGTTGCCATTGCTACAGGCATCG
TGGTGTCACGCTCGTCGTTTGGTATGGCTTCATTCAGCTCCGGTTCCCAACGATCAAGGCGAGTTACATG
ATCCCCCATGTTGTGCAAAAAAGCGGTTAGCTCCTTCGGTCCTCCGATCGTTGTCAGAAGTAAGTTGGCC
GCAGTGTTATCACTCATGGTTATGGCAGCACTGCATAATTCTCTTACTGTCATGCCATCCGTAAGATGCT
TTTCTGTGACTGGTGAGTACTCAACCAAGTCATTCTGAGAATAGTGTATGCGGCGACCGAGTTGCTCTTG
CCCGGCGTCAATACGGGATAATACCGCGCCACATAGCAGAACTTTAAAAGTGCTCATCATTGGAAAACGT
TCTTCGGGGCGAAAACTCTCAAGGATCTTACCGCTGTTGAGATCCAGTTCGATGTAACCCACTCGTGCAC
CCAACTGATCTTCAGCATCTTTTACTTTCACCAGCGTTTCTGGGTGAGCAAAAACAGGAAGGCAAAATGC
CGCAAAAAAGGGAATAAGGGCGACACGGAAATGTTGAATACTCATACTCTTCCTTTTTCAATATTATTGA
AGCATTTATCAGGGTTATTGTCTCATGAGCGGATACATATTTGAATGTATTTAGAAAAATAAACAAATAG
GGGTTCCGCGCACATTTCCCCGAAAAGTGCCACCTGACGTCGACGGATCGGGAGATCAACTTGTTTATTG
CAGCTTATAATGGTTACAAATAAAGCAATAGCATCACAAATTTCACAAATAAAGCATTTTTTTCACTGCA
TTCTAGTTGTGGTTTGTCCAAACTCATCAATGTATCTTATCATGTCTGGATCAACTGGATAACTCAAGCT
AACCAAAATCATCCCAAACTTCCCACCCCATACCCTATTACCACTGCCAATTACCTGTGGTTTCATTTAC
TCTAAACCTGTGATTCCTCTGAATTATTTTCATTTTAAAGAAATTGTATTTGTTAAATATGTACTACAAA
CTTAGTAGT
